LOCUS       Exported 3774 bp ds-DNA circular SYN 26-JUL-2022
DEFINITION  Knockin of truncated NGFR to target gene.
ACCESSION   .
VERSION     .
KEYWORDS    pIG-720pUC19-tNGFR-P2A-ZAP70
SOURCE      synthetic DNA construct
  ORGANISM  synthetic DNA construct
REFERENCE   1 (bases 1 to 3774)
  AUTHORS   Shy BR, Vykunta V, Ha A, Roth TL, Talbot A, Nguyen DN, Chen YY,
            Blaeschke F, Vedova S, Mamedov MR, Chung J, Li H, Wolf J, Martin TG,
            Ye L, Eyquem J, Esensten JH, Alexander M
  TITLE     Hybrid ssDNA repair templates enable high yield genome engineering
            in primary cells for disease modeling and cell therapy manufacturing
  JOURNAL   bioRxiv 2021.09.02.458799
REFERENCE   2 (bases 1 to 3774)
  AUTHORS   .
  TITLE     Direct Submission
  JOURNAL   Exported Jul 26, 2022 from SnapGene Server 1.1.58
            http://www.snapgene.com
FEATURES             Location/Qualifiers
     source          1..3774
                     /organism="synthetic DNA construct"
                     /mol_type="other DNA"
     CDS             1176..1232
                     /codon_start=1
                     /product="2A peptide from porcine teschovirus-1
                     polyprotein"
                     /label=P2A
                     /note="Eukaryotic ribosomes fail to insert a peptide bond
                     between the Gly and Pro residues, yielding separate
                     polypeptides."
                     /translation="ATNFSLLKQAGDVEENPGP"
     primer_bind     complement(1610..1626)
                     /label=M13 rev
                     /note="common sequencing primer, one of multiple similar
                     variants"
     primer_bind     complement(1610..1626)
                     /label=M13 Reverse
                     /note="In lacZ gene. Also called M13-rev"
     primer_bind     complement(1623..1645)
                     /label=M13/pUC Reverse
                     /note="In lacZ gene"
     rep_origin      complement(1798..2386)
                     /direction=LEFT
                     /label=ori
                     /note="high-copy-number ColE1/pMB1/pBR322/pUC origin of
                     replication"
     primer_bind     complement(1878..1897)
                     /label=pBR322ori-F
                     /note="pBR322 origin, forward primer"
     protein_bind    complement(2503..2527)
                     /gene="mutant version of attB"
                     /label=attB1
                     /bound_moiety="BP Clonase(TM)"
                     /note="recombination site for the Gateway(R) BP reaction"
     CDS             complement(2627..3487)
                     /codon_start=1
                     /gene="bla"
                     /product="beta-lactamase"
                     /label=AmpR
                     /note="confers resistance to ampicillin, carbenicillin, and
                     related antibiotics"
                     /translation="MSIQHFRVALIPFFAAFCLPVFAHPETLVKVKDAEDQLGARVGYI
                     ELDLNSGKILESFRPEERFPMMSTFKVLLCGAVLSRIDAGQEQLGRRIHYSQNDLVEYS
                     PVTEKHLTDGMTVRELCSAAITMSDNTAANLLLTTIGGPKELTAFLHNMGDHVTRLDRW
                     EPELNEAIPNDERDTTMPVAMATTLRKLLTGELLTLASRQQLIDWMEADKVAGPLLRSA
                     LPAGWFIADKSGAGERGSRGIIAALGPDGKPSRIVVIYTTGSQATMDERNRQIAEIGAS
                     LIKHW"
     primer_bind     3250..3269
                     /label=Amp-R
                     /note="Ampicillin resistance gene, reverse primer"
     promoter        complement(3488..3592)
                     /gene="bla"
                     /label=AmpR promoter
     primer_bind     3691..3713
                     /label=M13/pUC Forward
                     /note="In lacZ gene"
     primer_bind     3705..3722
                     /label=M13 Forward
                     /note="In lacZ gene. Also called M13-F20 or M13 (-21)
                     Forward"
     primer_bind     3706..3722
                     /label=M13 fwd
                     /note="common sequencing primer, one of multiple similar
                     variants"
ORIGIN
        1 tcgagctcgg tacccgggga tgggtacagg tgtgggtgct tggggaccag ttggcgtgct
       61 tgggcgtcca cataatgtct ctggaaagtc agatgggggt ttgggacttc tcgatctgtg
      121 cccagcaggc tgcggcttct ctccaggttg actctggcac agagcaggct ctgccccctt
      181 ggcgagctca gtctgcggca ctgatgccct ccacttggcg tctctcgcgc cgtctttggg
      241 cccaacgcac caggttcagg aaggccctga cgtgcctccg accctctgtg aacccgcagg
      301 tttcgcgagg cccaggggcg atgggtgctg gtgcaacggg gagggctatg gatggaccaa
      361 ggctccttct tcttttgctc ttgggcgtta gtctgggtgg agctaaagag gcatgcccca
      421 ccggacttta cacacattcc ggtgagtgtt gcaaggcctg caacctggga gaaggcgtcg
      481 ctcaaccctg cggggcgaat caaaccgtat gcgaaccttg cctcgattct gttacattct
      541 ccgatgtcgt ctctgcgacg gaaccctgca agccatgcac ggaatgtgtc gggttgcaaa
      601 gtatgtcagc tccttgcgtt gaagcagacg atgcggtgtg tagatgtgcc tatgggtatt
      661 atcaagacga aacgacggga cggtgtgaag catgtcgagt atgcgaggcg ggcagtggcc
      721 tcgtcttctc ttgtcaggac aagcaaaaca ctgtctgtga agaatgccct gatgggactt
      781 atagtgatga ggcgaatcac gtcgatccat gtcttccctg tactgtctgt gaagacactg
      841 agagacaatt gcgagagtgt acgcgatggg ccgacgcaga gtgcgaggag atcccaggtc
      901 gatggataac caggtcaacc cctcctgagg gatctgatag taccgcgccc tccacccaag
      961 aacccgaagc tccacctgag caagacctca tagcgtccac agtagcagga gttgtcacaa
     1021 ccgtcatggg aagttcacaa ccagtagtta ccaggggtac cacggataac ctcattccgg
     1081 tgtactgcag cattctcgcc gctgtggttg tcggacttgt tgcatacatt gccttcaaac
     1141 gctggaatag ccgcgccaag cgctcgggtt cgggtgccac caacttcagc ctgctgaagc
     1201 aggccggcga cgtggaggag aaccccggcc ccccagaccc cgccgcccat ctgccctttt
     1261 tttatgggag catctcgcgt gccgaggccg aggagcacct gaagctggcg ggcatggcgg
     1321 acgggctctt cctgctgcgc cagtgcctgc gctcgctggg cggctatgtg ctgtcgctcg
     1381 tgcacgatgt gcgcttccac cactttccca tcgagcgcca gctcaacggc acctacgcca
     1441 ttgccggcgg caaagcgcac tgtggaccgg cagagctctg cgagttctac tcgcgcgacc
     1501 ccgacgggct gccctgcaac ctgcgcaagc cgtcctctag agtcgacctg cagaggctag
     1561 gtggaggctc agtgatgata agtctgcgat ggtggatgca tgtgtcatgg tcatagctgt
     1621 ttcctgtgtg aaattgttat ccgctcagag ggcacaatcc tattccgcgc tatccgacaa
     1681 tctccaagac attaggtgga gttcagttcg gcgtatggca tatgtcgctg gaaagaacat
     1741 gtgagcaaaa ggccagcaaa aggccaggaa ccgtaaaaag gccgcgttgc tggcgttttt
     1801 ccataggctc cgcccccctg acgagcatca caaaaatcga cgctcaagtc agaggtggcg
     1861 aaacccgaca ggactataaa gataccaggc gtttccccct ggaagctccc tcgtgcgctc
     1921 tcctgttccg accctgccgc ttaccggata cctgtccgcc tttctccctt cgggaagcgt
     1981 ggcgctttct catagctcac gctgtaggta tctcagttcg gtgtaggtcg ttcgctccaa
     2041 gctgggctgt gtgcacgaac cccccgttca gcccgaccgc tgcgccttat ccggtaacta
     2101 tcgtcttgag tccaacccgg taagacacga cttatcgcca ctggcagcag ccactggtaa
     2161 caggattagc agagcgaggt atgtaggcgg tgctacagag ttcttgaagt ggtggcctaa
     2221 ctacggctac actagaagaa cagtatttgg tatctgcgct ctgctgaagc cagttacctt
     2281 cggaaaaaga gttggtagct cttgatccgg caaacaaacc accgctggta gcggtggttt
     2341 ttttgtttgc aagcagcaga ttacgcgcag aaaaaaagga tctcaagaag atcctttgat
     2401 cttttctacg gggtctgacg ctctattcaa caaagccgcc gtcccgtcaa gtcagcgtaa
     2461 atgggtaggg ggcttcaaat cgtcctcgtg ataccaattc ggagcctgct tttttgtaca
     2521 aacttgttga taatggcaat tcaaggatct tcacctagat ccttttaaat taaaaatgaa
     2581 gttttaaatc aatctaaagt atatatgagt aaacttggtc tgacagttac caatgcttaa
     2641 tcagtgaggc acctatctca gcgatctgtc tatttcgttc atccatagtt gcctgactcc
     2701 ccgtcgtgta gataactacg atacgggagg gcttaccatc tggccccagt gctgcaatga
     2761 taccgcgaga gccacgctca ccggctccag atttatcagc aataaaccag ccagccggaa
     2821 gggccgagcg cagaagtggt cctgcaactt tatccgcctc catccagtct attaattgtt
     2881 gccgggaagc tagagtaagt agttcgccag ttaatagttt gcgcaacgtt gttgccattg
     2941 ctacaggcat cgtggtgtca cgctcgtcgt ttggtatggc ttcattcagc tccggttccc
     3001 aacgatcaag gcgagttaca tgatccccca tgttgtgcaa aaaagcggtt agctccttcg
     3061 gtcctccgat cgttgtcaga agtaagttgg ccgcagtgtt atcactcatg gttatggcag
     3121 cactgcataa ttctcttact gtcatgccat ccgtaagatg cttttctgtg actggtgagt
     3181 actcaaccaa gtcattctga gaatagtgta tgcggcgacc gagttgctct tgcccggcgt
     3241 caatacggga taataccgcg ccacatagca gaactttaaa agtgctcatc attggaaaac
     3301 gttcttcggg gcgaaaactc tcaaggatct taccgctgtt gagatccagt tcgatgtaac
     3361 ccactcgtgc acccaactga tcttcagcat cttttacttt caccagcgtt tctgggtgag
     3421 caaaaacagg aaggcaaaat gccgcaaaaa agggaataag ggcgacacgg aaatgttgaa
     3481 tactcatact cttccttttt caatattatt gaagcattta tcagggttat tgtctcatga
     3541 gcggatacat atttgaatgt atttagaaaa ataaacaaat aggggttccg cgcacatttc
     3601 cccgaaaagt gccagatacc tgaaacaaaa cccatcgtac ggccaaggaa gtctccaata
     3661 actgtgatcc accacaagcg ccagggtttt cccagtcacg acgttgtaaa acgacggcca
     3721 gtcatgcata atccgcacgc atctggaata aggaagtgcc attccgcctg acct
//
