[The description below was written by a language model from this plasmid's Addgene catalogue record and the feature table of its GenBank file.]
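Description:
pIG-720pUC19-tNGFR-P2A-ZAP70 is a 3,774 bp circular plasmid built on the pUC19 backbone and catalogued as a CRISPR-type vector. Its stated purpose is knock-in of a truncated NGFR (tNGFR) sequence at a target gene, here human ZAP70. It is propagated in E. coli as a high-copy plasmid through the ColE1/pMB1-type pUC origin and selected with ampicillin through the bla beta-lactamase gene and its own promoter. M13 forward and reverse primer sites from the pUC19 lacZ region flank the insert and allow it to be sequenced. A short attB1-like Gateway site is annotated between the origin and AmpR; the record assigns it no role.

The insert is described as wild-type ZAP70 sequence with tNGFR. The only payload element annotated in the feature table is a P2A peptide from porcine teschovirus-1, which makes ribosomes skip a peptide bond so that two separate polypeptides are produced from one reading frame. The name implies the order tNGFR, P2A, ZAP70, an arrangement that would let a knocked-in surface marker be co-expressed with ZAP70 from one transcript. No eukaryotic promoter or polyadenylation signal is annotated, which fits a donor that depends on the regulatory elements of the targeted locus, although the record does not say so. The tNGFR coding region and any ZAP70 homology arms are not annotated either, so their boundaries and lengths cannot be given, and no guide RNA or Cas9 component appears in the table. The associated publication concerns hybrid ssDNA repair templates for high-yield genome engineering in primary cells, so this plasmid most likely serves as the source of such a homology-directed repair template, with tNGFR marking the successfully edited cells.
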