Addgene plasmid #186120: pIG-720pUC19-tNGFR-P2A-ZAP70
Purpose: Knockin of truncated NGFR to target gene
Depositing lab: Alexander Marson. Depositing organization: J. David Gladstone Institutes. Publication: High-yield genome engineering in primary cells using a hybrid ssDNA repair template and small-molecule cocktails. Shy BR, Vykunta VS, Ha A, Talbot A, Roth TL, Nguyen DN, Pfeifer WG, Chen YY, Blaeschke F, Shifrut E, Vedova S, Mamedov MR, Chung JJ, Li H, Yu R, Wu D, Wolf J, Martin TG, Castro CE, Ye L, Esensten JH, Eyquem J, Marson A. Nat Biotechnol. 2022 Aug 25:10.1038/s41587-022-01418-8. doi: 10.1038/s41587-022-01418-8. PubMed 36008610.
Backbone
  Vector backbone: PUC19
  Vector type: CRISPR
Growth in bacteria
  Bacterial resistance: Ampicillin, 100 μg/mL
  Growth temperature: 37°C
  Growth strain: DH5alpha
  Copy number: High Copy
Gene/Insert
  Gene/Insert name: ZAP70
  Species: H. sapiens (human)
  Mutation: WT with tNGFR sequence
  Entrez Gene: ZAP70 (a.k.a. ADMIO2, IMD48, SRK, STCD, STD, TZK, ZAP-70)
  Cloning method: Unknown
Terms and licenses: Academic/Nonprofit Terms; Industry Terms: Not Available to Industry
Depositor comments: Please visit https://www.biorxiv.org/content/10.1101/2021.09.02.458799v1 for bioRxiv preprint.
How to cite: pIG-720pUC19-tNGFR-P2A-ZAP70 was a gift from Alexander Marson (Addgene plasmid # 186120 ; http://n2t.net/addgene:186120 ; RRID:Addgene_186120)
